Addgene plasmid #168432: pTL371
Purpose: pGBKT7 yeast two-hybrid plasmid
Depositing lab: Sophien Kamoun. Depositing organization: Sainsbury Laboratory, Norwich. Publication: A single amino acid polymorphism in a conserved effector of the multihost blast fungus pathogen expands host-target binding spectrum. Bentham AR, Petit-Houdenot Y, Win J, Chuma I, Terauchi R, Banfield MJ, Kamoun S, Langner T. PLoS Pathog. 2021 Nov 10;17(11):e1009957. doi: 10.1371/journal.ppat.1009957. eCollection 2021 Nov. PubMed 34758051.
Backbone
  Vector backbone: pGBKT7
  Vector type: Yeast Expression
Growth in bacteria
  Bacterial resistance: Kanamycin, 50 μg/mL
  Growth temperature: 37°C
  Growth strain: DH5alpha
  Copy number: High Copy
Gene/Insert
  Gene/Insert name: OsaHIP57
  Species: Oryza sativa
  Cloning method: Unknown
Terms and licenses: Academic/Nonprofit Terms; Industry Terms: Not Available to Industry
How to cite: pTL371 was a gift from Sophien Kamoun (Addgene plasmid # 168432 ; http://n2t.net/addgene:168432 ; RRID:Addgene_168432)
