[The description below was written by a language model from this plasmid's Addgene catalogue record and pLannotate feature annotations shown in this document.]
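Description:
pTL371 is a yeast two-hybrid "bait" plasmid built on the pGBKT7 backbone, a yeast expression shuttle vector of about 7.6 kb. In E. coli it replicates from a high-copy ColE1/pUC-type origin and is selected with kanamycin through a Tn5 aminoglycoside phosphotransferase (NeoR/KanR) gene driven by the AmpR promoter. In Saccharomyces cerevisiae it is maintained episomally by the 2μ origin and selected by tryptophan prototrophy via the TRP1 marker with its own promoter. An f1 origin is also present. Several short annotated fragments (lacI, lacZα, rop, bom, ble, poly(A) signals) appear to be backbone remnants with no evident functional role.

The expression cassette uses the yeast ADH1 promoter to drive the GAL4 DNA-binding domain, followed downstream by the insert, OsaHIP57 from Oryza sativa, and closed by T7 and ADH1 terminators. The layout is consistent with a GAL4 DNA-binding domain fusion, the standard bait arrangement. The automated annotation labels part of the insert region as a fragment resembling Arabidopsis HIPP36, a heavy-metal-binding protein. This most likely reflects homology between the rice sequence and that protein family rather than a different insert. A T7 promoter sits between the GAL4 domain and the insert, which in this backbone allows in vitro transcription of the cloned sequence without the GAL4 portion.

When the bait is co-expressed with a GAL4 activation-domain prey fusion, an interaction between the two proteins reconstitutes GAL4 activity and switches on reporter genes in the yeast host. The associated publication concerns host-target binding by a conserved blast fungus effector, suggesting the plasmid was used to test effector binding to this rice protein. The record does not state the cloning method or the prey partners.
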