Features (pLannotate 1.2.2; 24 found; start..end, strand, type, name):
     30..734     +  promoter       ADH1 promoter: S. cerevisiae ADH1; promoter for alcohol dehydrogenase 1
    762..1202    +  CDS            GAL4 DNA binding domain: DNA binding domain of the GAL4 transcriptional activator; Saccharomyces cerevisiae GAL4 (truncated)
   1213..1231    +  promoter       T7 promoter: promoter for bacteriophage T7 RNA polymerase
   1320..1511    +  CDS            HIPP36 (fragment): HIP36_ARATH - Experimental evidence at protein level: Swiss-Prot protein existence level 1. Heavy-metal-binding protein. From Arabidopsis thaliana (Mouse-ear cress).
   1610..1657    +  terminator     T7 terminator: transcription terminator for bacteriophage T7 RNA polymerase
   1684..1871    +  terminator     ADH1 terminator: S. cerevisiae ADH1; transcription terminator for the S. cerevisiae alcohol dehydrogenase 1 (ADH1) gene
   1919..1935    -  protein_bind   lac operator: The lac repressor binds to the lac operator to inhibit transcription in E. coli. This inhibition can be relieved by adding lactose or isopropyl-β-D-thiogalactopyranoside (IPTG). lac repressor encoded by lacI
   1943..1973    -  promoter       lac promoter: promoter for the E. coli lac operon
   1988..2009    -  protein_bind   CAP binding site: CAP binding activates transcription in the presence of cAMP. E. coli catabolite activator protein
   2022..2114    -  CDS            lacI (fragment): lac repressor; lacI; The lac repressor binds to the lac operator to inhibit transcription in E. coli. This inhibition can be relieved by adding lactose or isopropyl-β-D-thiogalactopyranoside (IPTG).
   2297..2885    -  rep_origin     ori: high-copy-number ColE1/pMB1/pBR322/pUC origin of replication
   3107..3123    +  polyA_signal   bGH poly(A) signal (fragment): bovine growth hormone polyadenylation signal
   3214..3261    -  polyA_signal   HSV TK poly(A) signal: herpes simplex virus thymidine kinase polyadenylation signal (Cole and Stacy, 1985)
   3320..3472    -  CDS            ble (fragment): BLE_KLEPN - Experimental evidence at protein level: Swiss-Prot protein existence level 1. Binding protein with a strong affinity to the bleomycin family of antibiotics. Binds to CL990; an antimitotic-antibiotic compound. From Klebsiella pneumoniae.
   3493..4287    -  CDS            NeoR/KanR: aminoglycoside phosphotransferase from Tn5; aph(3')-II (or nptII); confers resistance to neomycin, kanamycin, and G418 (Geneticin®)
   4288..4392    -  promoter       AmpR promoter: bla
   4419..5761    -  rep_origin     2μ ori: yeast 2μ plasmid origin of replication
   5829..5864    +  CDS            rop (fragment): Rop protein, which maintains plasmids at low copy number; rop
   5966..6015    +  misc_feature   bom (fragment): basis of mobility region from pBR322
   6154..6301    +  promoter       TRP1 promoter: S. cerevisiae TRP1
   6302..6976    +  CDS            TRP1: phosphoribosylanthranilate isomerase, required for tryptophan biosynthesis; S. cerevisiae TRP1; yeast auxotrophic marker
   7027..7078    +  misc_feature   bom (fragment): basis of mobility region from pBR322
   7106..7534    -  rep_origin     f1 ori (sequence partly withheld): f1 bacteriophage origin of replication; arrow indicates direction of (+) strand synthesis
   7538..29      -  CDS            lacZα (fragment) (across the origin): LacZα fragment of β-galactosidase; lacZ fragment
>Addgene plasmid #168432 | pTL371 | addgene full sequence | sequence record 349827 | Addgene NGS Result
CGGTGCGGGCCTCTTCGCTATTACGCCAGATCCTTTTGTTGTTTCCGGGTGTACAATATGGACTTCCTCT
TTTCTGGCAACCAAACCCATACATCGGGATTCCTATAATACCTTCGTTGGTCTCCCTAACATGTAGGTGG
CGGAGGGGAGATATACAATAGAACAGATACCAGACAAGACATAATGGGCTAAACAAGACTACACCAATTA
CACTGCCTCATTGATGGTGGTACATAACGAACTAATACTGTAGCCCTAGACTTGATAGCCATCATCATAT
CGAAGTTTCACTACCCTTTTTCCATTTGCCATCTATTGAAGTAATAATAGGCGCATGCAACTTCTTTTCT
TTTTTTTTCTTTTCTCTCTCCCCCGTTGTTGTCTCACCATATCCGCAATGACAAAAAAATGATGGAAGAC
ACTAAAGGAAAAAATTAACGACAAAGACAGCACCAACAGATGTCGTTGTTCCAGAGCTGATGAGGGGTAT
CTCGAAGCACACGAAACTTTTTCCTTCCTTCATTCACGCACACTACTCTCTAATGAGCAACGGTATACGG
CCTTCCTTCCAGTTACTTGAATTTGAAATAAAAAAAAGTTTGCTGTCTTGCTATCAAGTATAAATAGACC
TGCAATTATTAATCTTTTGTTTCCTCGTCATTGTTCTCGTTCCCTTTCTTCCTTGTTTCTTTTTCTGCAC
AATATTTCAAGCTATACCAAGCATACAATCAACTCCAAGCTTGAAGCAAGCCTCCTGAAAGATGAAGCTA
CTGTCTTCTATCGAACAAGCATGCGATATTTGCCGACTTAAAAAGCTCAAGTGCTCCAAAGAAAAACCGA
AGTGCGCCAAGTGTCTGAAGAACAACTGGGAGTGTCGCTACTCTCCCAAAACCAAAAGGTCTCCGCTGAC
TAGGGCACATCTGACAGAAGTGGAATCAAGGCTAGAAAGACTGGAACAGCTATTTCTACTGATTTTTCCT
CGAGAAGACCTTGACATGATTTTGAAAATGGATTCTTTACAGGATATAAAAGCATTGTTAACAGGATTAT
TTGTACAAGATAATGTGAATAAAGATGCCGTCACAGATAGATTGGCTTCAGTGGAGACTGATATGCCTCT
AACATTGAGACAGCATAGAATAAGTGCGACATCATCATCGGAAGAGAGTAGTAACAAAGGTCAAAGACAG
TTGACTGTATCGCCGGAATTTGTAATACGACTCACTATAGGGCGAGCCGCCATCATGGAGGAGCAGAAGC
TGATCTCAGAGGAGGACCTGCATATGGCCATGGAGGCCGAATTCTGCAAAGTGCTGGCCCTGCGCGTGAG
CATTCATTGCGAAGGCTGCAAGAAAAAAGTGAAAAAAGTGCTGCAGCGCGTGGAAGGTGTGTATCGTTGC
GATGTGGATGGTCGCAGCAATAAAGCCACCGTGACCGTGACCGGTAAAGTGAGCGCCGATACCCTGGTGC
GCAAACTGCGCCGCGCAGGTAAACATGCCGAACAGTGGCCGGAAGAACAACAGCAGCAACAGCCGAATGG
TGGCCAGTGCCAGGAAGAAACCAAAAATCAGGCCGCCGAAGGATCCGTCGACCTGCAGCGGCCGCATAAC
TAGCATAACCCCTTGGGGCCTCTAAACGGGTCTTGAGGGGTTTTTTGCGCGCTTGCAGCCAAGCTAATTC
CGGGCGAATTTCTTATGATTTATGATTTTTATTATTAAATAAGTTATAAAAAAAATAAGTGTATACAAAT
TTTAAAGTGACTCTTAGGTTTTAAAACGAAAATTCTTATTCTTGAGTAACTCTTTCCTGTAGGTCAGGTT
GCTTTCTCAGGTATAGCATGAGGTCGCTCTTATTGACCACACCTCTACCGGCATGCAAGCTTGGCGTAAT
CATGGTCATAGCTGTTTCCTGTGTGAAATTGTTATCCGCTCACAATTCCACACAACATACGAGCCGGAAG
CATAAAGTGTAAAGCCTGGGGTGCCTAATGAGTGAGCTAACTCACATTAATTGCGTTGCGCTCACTGCCC
GCTTTCCAGTCGGGAAACCTGTCGTGCCAGCTGCATTAATGAATCGGCCAACGCGCGGGGAGAGGCGGTT
TGCGTATTGGGCGCTCTTCCGCTTCCTCGCTCACTGACTCGCTGCGCTCGGTCGTTCGGCTGCGGCGAGC
GGTATCAGCTCACTCAAAGGCGGTAATACGGTTATCCACAGAATCAGGGGATAACGCAGGAAAGAACATG
TGAGCAAAAGGCCAGCAAAAGGCCAGGAACCGTAAAAAGGCCGCGTTGCTGGCGTTTTTCCATAGGCTCC
GCCCCCCTGACGAGCATCACAAAAATCGACGCTCAAGTCAGAGGTGGCGAAACCCGACAGGACTATAAAG
ATACCAGGCGTTTCCCCCTGGAAGCTCCCTCGTGCGCTCTCCTGTTCCGACCCTGCCGCTTACCGGATAC
CTGTCCGCCTTTCTCCCTTCGGGAAGCGTGGCGCTTTCTCATAGCTCACGCTGTAGGTATCTCAGTTCGG
TGTAGGTCGTTCGCTCCAAGCTGGGCTGTGTGCACGAACCCCCCGTTCAGCCCGACCGCTGCGCCTTATC
CGGTAACTATCGTCTTGAGTCCAACCCGGTAAGACACGACTTATCGCCACTGGCAGCAGCCACTGGTAAC
AGGATTAGCAGAGCGAGGTATGTAGGCGGTGCTACAGAGTTCTTGAAGTGGTGGCCTAACTACGGCTACA
CTAGAAGAACAGTATTTGGTATCTGCGCTCTGCTGAAGCCAGTTACCTTCGGAAAAAGAGTTGGTAGCTC
TTGATCCGGCAAACAAACCACCGCTGGTAGCGGTGGTTTTTTTGTTTGCAAGCAGCAGATTACGCGCAGA
AAAAAAGGATCTCAAGAAGATCCTTTGATCTTTTCTACGGGGTCTGACGCTCAGTGGAACGAAAACTCAC
GTTAAGGGATTTTGGTCATGAGATTATCAAAAAGGATCTTCACCTAGATCCTTTTAAATTAAAAATGAAG
TTTTAAATCAATCTAAAGTATATATGAGTAACCTGAGGCTATGGCAGGGCCTGCCGCCCCGACGTTGGCT
GCGAGCCCTGGGCCTTCACCCGAACTTGGGGGGTGGGGTGGGGAAAAGGAAGAAACGCGGGCGTATTGGC
CCCAATGGGGTCTCGGTGGGGTATCGACAGAGTGCCAGCCCTGGGACCGAACCCCGCGTTTATGAACAAA
CGACCCAACACCGTGCGTTTTATTCTGTCTTTTTATTGCCGTCATAGCGCGGGTTCCTTCCGGTATTGTC
TCCTTCCGTGTTTCAGTTAGCCTCCCCCTAGGGTGGGCGAAGAACTCCAGCATGAGATCCCCGCGCTGGA
GGATCATCCAGCCGGCGTCCCGGAAAACGATTCCGAAGCCCAACCTTTCATAGAAGGCGGCGGTGGAATC
GAAATCTCGTGATGGCAGGTTGGGCGTCGCTTGGTCGGTCATTTCGAACCCCAGAGTCCCGCTCAGAAGA
ACTCGTCAAGAAGGCGATAGAAGGCGATGCGCTGCGAATCGGGAGCGGCGATACCGTAAAGCACGAGGAA
GCGGTCAGCCCATTCGCCGCCAAGCTCTTCAGCAATATCACGGGTAGCCAACGCTATGTCCTGATAGCGG
TCCGCCACACCCAGCCGGCCACAGTCGATGAATCCAGAAAAGCGGCCATTTTCCACCATGATATTCGGCA
AGCAGGCATCGCCATGAGTCACGACGAGATCCTCGCCGTCGGGCATGCTCGCCTTGAGCCTGGCGAACAG
TTCGGCTGGCGCGAGCCCCTGATGCTCTTCGTCCAGATCATCCTGATCGACAAGACCGGCTTCCATCCGA
GTACGTGCTCGCTCGATGCGATGTTTCGCTTGGTGGTCGAATGGGCAGGTAGCCGGATCAAGCGTATGCA
GCCGCCGCATTGCATCAGCCATGATGGATACTTTCTCGGCAGGAGCAAGGTGAGATGACAGGAGATCCTG
CCCCGGCACTTCGCCCAATAGCAGCCAGTCCCTTCCCGCTTCAGTGACAACGTCGAGCACAGCTGCGCAA
GGAACGCCCGTCGTGGCCAGCCACGATAGCCGCGCTGCCTCGTCTTGCAGTTCATTCAGGGCACCGGACA
GGTCGGTCTTGACAAAAAGAACCGGGCGCCCCTGCGCTGACAGCCGGAACACGGCGGCATCAGAGCAGCC
GATTGTCTGTTGTGCCCAGTCATAGCCGAATAGCCTCTCCACCCAAGCGGCCGGAGAACCTGCGTGCAAT
CCATCTTGTTCAATCATACTCTTCCTTTTTCAATATTATTGAAGCATTTATCAGGGTTATTGTCTCATGA
GCGGATACATATTTGAATGTATTTAGAAAAATAAACAAATAGGGGTTCCGCGCACATTTCCCCGAAAAGT
GCCACCTGAACGAAGCATCTGTGCTTCATTTTGTAGAACAAAAATGCAACGCGAGAGCGCTAATTTTTCA
AACAAAGAATCTGAGCTGCATTTTTACAGAACAGAAATGCAACGCGAAAGCGCTATTTTACCAACGAAGA
ATCTGTGCTTCATTTTTGTAAAACAAAAATGCAACGCGAGAGCGCTAATTTTTCAAACAAAGAATCTGAG
CTGCATTTTTACAGAACAGAAATGCAACGCGAGAGCGCTATTTTACCAACAAAGAATCTATACTTCTTTT
TTGTTCTACAAAAATGCATCCCGAGAGCGCTATTTTTCTAACAAAGCATCTTAGATTACTTTTTTTCTCC
TTTGTGCGCTCTATAATGCAGTCTCTTGATAACTTTTTGCACTGTAGGTCCGTTAAGGTTAGAAGAAGGC
TACTTTGGTGTCTATTTTCTCTTCCATAAAAAAAGCCTGACTCCACTTCCCGCGTTTACTGATTACTAGC
GAAGCTGCGGGTGCATTTTTTCAAGATAAAGGCATCCCCGATTATATTCTATACCGATGTGGATTGCGCA
TACTTTGTGAACAGAAAGTGATAGCGTTGATGATTCTTCATTGGTCAGAAAATTATGAACGGTTTCTTCT
ATTTTGTCTCTATATACTACGTATAGGAAATGTTTACATTTTCGTATTGTTTTCGATTCACTCTATGAAT
AGTTCTTACTACAATTTTTTTGTCTAAAGAGTAATACTAGAGATAAACATAAAAAATGTAGAGGTCGAGT
TTAGATGCAAGTTCAAGGAGCGAAAGGTGGATGGGTAGGTTATATAGGGATATAGCACAGAGATATATAG
CAAAGAGATACTTTTGAGCAATGTTTGTGGAAGCGGTATTCGCAATATTTTAGTAGCTCGTTACAGTCCG
GTGCGTTTTTGGTTTTTTGAAAGTGCGTCTTCAGAGCGCTTTTGGTTTTCAAAAGCGCTCTGAAGTTCCT
ATACTTTCTAGAGAATAGGAACTTCGGAATAGGAACTTCAAAGCGTTTCCGAAAACGAGCGCTTCCGAAA
ATGCAACGCGAGCTGCGCACATACAGCTCACTGTTCACGTCGCACCTATATCTGCGTGTTGCCTGTATAT
ATATATACATGAGAAGAACGGCATAGTGCGTGTTTATGCTTAAATGCGTACTTATATGCGTCTATTTATG
TAGGATGAAAGGTAGTCTAGTACCTCCTGTGATATTATCCCATTCCATGCGGGGTATCGTATGCTTCCTT
CAGCACTACCCTTTAGCTGTTCTATATGCTGCCACTCCTCAATTGGATTAGTCTCATCCTTCAATGCTAT
CATTTCCTTTGATATTGGATCATACTAAGAAACCATTATTATCATGACATTAACCTATAAAAATAGGCGT
ATCACGAGGCCCTTTCGTCTCGCGCGTTTCGGTGATGACGGTGAAAACCTCTGACACATGCAGCTCCCGG
AGACGGTCACAGCTTGTCTGTAAGCGGATGCCGGGAGCAGACAAGCCCGTCAGGGCGCGTCAGCGGGTGT
TGGCGGGTGTCGGGGCTGGCTTAACTATGCGGCATCAGAGCAGATTGTACTGAGAGTGCACCATAGATCA
ACGACATTACTATATATATAATATAGGAAGCATTTAATAGAACAGCATCGTAATATATGTGTACTTTGCA
GTTATGACGCCAGATGGCAGTAGTGGAAGATATTCTTTATTGAAAAATAGCTTGTCACCTTACGTACAAT
CTTGATCCGGAGCTTTTCTTTTTTTGCCGATTAAGAATTAATTCGGTCGAAAAAAGAAAAGGAGAGGGCC
AAGAGGGAGGGCATTGGTGACTATTGAGCACGTGAGTATACGTGATTAAGCACACAAAGGCAGCTTGGAG
TATGTCTGTTATTAATTTCACAGGTAGTTCTGGTCCATTGGTGAAAGTTTGCGGCTTGCAGAGCACAGAG
GCCGCAGAATGTGCTCTAGATTCCGATGCTGACTTGCTGGGTATTATATGTGTGCCCAATAGAAAGAGAA
CAATTGACCCGGTTATTGCAAGGAAAATTTCAAGTCTTGTAAAAGCATATAAAAATAGTTCAGGCACTCC
GAAATACTTGGTTGGCGTGTTTCGTAATCAACCTAAGGAGGATGTTTTGGCTCTGGTCAATGATTACGGC
ATTGATATCGTCCAACTGCATGGAGATGAGTCGTGGCAAGAATACCAAGAGTTCCTCGGTTTGCCAGTTA
TTAAAAGACTCGTATTTCCAAAAGACTGCAACATACTACTCAGTGCAGCTTCACAGAAACCTCATTCGTT
TATTCCCTTGTTTGATTCAGAAGCAGGTGGGACAGGTGAACTTTTGGATTGGAACTCGATTTCTGACTGG
GTTGGAAGGCAAGAGAGCCCCGAAAGCTTACATTTTATGTTAGCTGGTGGACTGACGCCAGAAAATGTTG
GTGATGCGCTTAGATTAAATGGCGTTATTGGTGTTGATGTAAGCGGAGGTGTGGAGACAAATGGTGTAAA
AGACTCTAACAAAATAGCAAATTTCGTCAAAAATGCTAAGAAATAGGTTATTACTGAGTAGTATTTATTT
AAGTATTGTTTGTGCACTTGCCGATCTATGCGGTGTGAAATACCGCACAGATGCGTAAGGAGAAAATACC
GCATCAGGAAATTGTAAGCGTTAATATTTTGTTAAAATTCGCGTTAAATTTTTGTTAAATCAGCTCATTT
TTTAACCAATAGGCCGAAATCGGCAAAATCCCTTATAAATCAAAAGAATAGACCGAGATAGGGT
[37 nt withheld, positions 7205-7241]
AAAGAACGTGGACTCCAACGTCAAAGG
[49 nt withheld, positions 7269-7317]
T
[91 nt withheld, positions 7319-7409]
G
[124 nt withheld, positions 7411-7534]
CCATTCGCCATTCAGGCTGCGCAACTGTTGGGAAGGGCGAT
