>Addgene plasmid #168432 | pTL371 | depositor partial sequence | sequence record 326532 | insert
GAATTCTGCAAAGTGCTGGCCCTGCGCGTGAGCATTCATTGCGAAGGCTGCAAGAAAAAAGTGAAAAAAG
TGCTGCAGCGCGTGGAAGGTGTGTATCGTTGCGATGTGGATGGTCGCAGCAATAAAGCCACCGTGACCGT
GACCGGTAAAGTGAGCGCCGATACCCTGGTGCGCAAACTGCGCCGCGCAGGTAAACATGCCGAACAGTGG
CCGGAAGAACAACAGCAGCAACAGCCGAATGGTGGCCAGTGCCAGGAAGAAACCAAAAATCAGGCCGCCG
AAGGATCC
